>Addgene plasmid #113692 | pJEP315-pAAV-U6SaCas9gRNA(CREB)-CMV-SaCas9-DIO-pA | depositor full sequence | sequence record 214986 | pJEP315-pAAV-U6SaCas9gRNA(CREB)-CMV-SaCas9-DIO-pA sequence 7524 bps
CCTGCAGGCAGCTGCGCGCTCGCTCGCTCACTGAGGCCGCCCGGGCAAAGCCCGGGCGTCGGGCGACCTT
TGGTCGCCCGGCCTCAGTGAGCGAGCGAGCGCGCAGAGAGGGAGTGGCCAACTCCATCACTAGGGGTTCC
TGCGGCCGCACGCGTGAGGGCCTATTTCCCATGATTCCTTCATATTTGCATATACGATACAAGGCTGTTA
GAGAGATAATTGGAATTAATTTGACTGTAAACACAAAGATATTAGTACAAAATACGTGACGTAGAAAGTA
ATAATTTCTTGGGTAGTTTGCAGTTTTAAAATTATGTTTTAAAATGGACTATCATATGCTTACCGTAACT
TGAAAGTATTTCGATTTCTTGGCTTTATATATCTTGTGGAAAGGACGAAACACCGGAGCAGACAACCAGC
AGAGGTTTTAGTACTCTGGAAACAGAATCTACTAAAACAAGGCAAAATGCCGTGTTTATCTCGTCAACTT
GTTGGCGAGATTTTTACGCGTGGAGTTCCGCGTTACATAACTTACGGTAAATGGCCCGCCTGGCTGACCG
CCCAACGACCCCCGCCCATTGACGTCAATAATGACGTATGTTCCCATAGTAACGCCAATAGGGACTTTCC
ATTGACGTCAATGGGTGGAGTATTTACGGTAAACTGCCCACTTGGCAGTACATCAAGTGTATCATATGCC
AAGTACGCCCCCTATTGACGTCAATGACGGTAAATGGCCCGCCTGGCATTATGCCCAGTACATGACCTTA
TGGGACTTTCCTACTTGGCAGTACATCTACGTATTAGTCATCGCTATTACCATGGTGATGCGGTTTTGGC
AGTACATCAATGGGCGTGGATAGCGGTTTGACTCACGGGGATTTCCAAGTCTCCACCCCATTGACGTCAA
TGGGAGTTTGTTTTGGCACCAAAATCAACGGGACTTTCCAAAATGTCGTAACAACTCCGCCCCATTGACG
CAAATGGGCGGTAGGCGTGTACGGTGGGAGGTCTATATAAGCAGAGCTCGTTTAGTGAACCGTCAGATCG
CCTGGAGACGCCATCCACGCTGTTTTGACCTCCATAGAAGACACCGGTCGACTCCGGAATAACTTCGTAT
AGGATACTTTATACGAAGTTATGCAGAATGGTAGCTGGATTGTAGCTGCTATTAGCAATATGAAACCTCT
TAATAACTTCGTATAGCATACATTATACGAAGTTATGGCGCGCCTTACTTGTGAATTCCTAGGCCAGCTA
TCTAGATATCGGATCCCTTTTTCTTTTTTGCCTGGCCGGCCTTTTTCGTGGCCGCCGGCCTTTTGCCCTT
TTTGATGATCTGAGGGTGCTTCTTAGATTTCACTTCATACAGGTTGCCCAGAATGTCTGTGCTGTACTTC
TTAATGCTCTGGGTCTTGGAGGCGATTGTCTTAATGATCCTGGGGGGCCTCTTGTCGTTCATGTTTTCCA
GGTACTCGCGGTAGGTGATGTCGATCATGTTCACTTCGATCCGGTTCAGCAGGTCGTTGTTCACGCCGAT
CACTCTATACAGCTCGCCGTTGATCTTGATCAGATCGTTGTTGTAGAAGGAGGCGATAAACTCGGCCTGG
TTGCTGATCTTCTTCAGCTTCTTAGCTTCCTCATAGCACTTGCTATTCACTTCGTAGTAGTTTTCTTTTT
TGATCACATCCAGATTCTTCACGGTCACGAACTTGTACACGCCATTGTCCAGGTACACGTCGAATCTGTA
GGGCTTCAGGGACAGCTTCACGACCTTGTTTCTGCTGTTGGGGTAGTCGTCGGTGATGTCCAGATGGGCG
TTCAGTTTGTTGCCGTAATACTTAATCTTCTTGATCACGGGGCCGTTGTCCTTTTTGGAGTACTTGGTCA
GGTAGTTCCCGGTTTCCTCGTAGTACTTGTACAGGGGATTCTTCTCGTCGCCGTACTGTTCCATAATCAG
CTTCAGTTTCTGGTAGGTCTGGGGGTCGTGGTGGTACATCAGCAGCTTTTCGGGGCTCTTGTTGATCAGC
TTTTTCAGCTTGTCATTGTCCTTGTCGTACAGGCCGTTCAGATTGTTCACGATCAGGGTGTTGCCCTTGT
CGTCCTTCCGGGTGGAGTACAGGGTGTCGTTAATCAGCTCTCTATTAGGCTTCTTGTCCACCCGGTGGCT
GTACTTGTAGTCCTTGAAGTCCTTAATGTGCTTGATCTGGTGGGGGGTGATGAAGATCTCTTTGTACTCC
TGCTCGGTTTCGATCTCGGGCATGCTCTCGGCCTGCTTTTCCTCGAACATCTGGTTTTCCATCACTTTTT
TGGCCTTGTCCAGTTTCTTCCACTCTTTGAAGATGAAATCGGCGTTGGCAATGATCAGGGCGTCCTCGGC
GTGGTGCTTGTACCCCTTGTTCCGCTCTTTCTTAAACTTCCACTTCCGCCGCAGAAAGCTGGTGAAGCCG
CCATTGATGGACTTCACTTTCACGTCCAGGTTGTTCACTCTGAAGTAGCTCCGCAGCAGGTTCATCAGGC
CTCTGGTGGCGTATCTGGTATCCACCAGGTTCCGGTTGATGAAGTCTTTCTGCACGGAGAACCTGTTGAT
GTCCCGTTCTTCCAGCAGATACTCTTTCTTGGTCTTGCTGATTCTGCCCTTGCCCTTGGCCAGATTCAGG
ATGTGCTTCTTGAAGGTTTCGTAGCTGATCTTGCTGTCGCTGCTGCTCAGGTACTGGAATGGGGTCCGGT
TGCCCTTCTTGCTGTTTTCTTCCTGCTTCACGAGCACCTTGTTGTTGAAGCTGTTGTCGAAGGACACGCT
TCTGGGGATGATGTGGTCCACCTCATAGTTGAAGGGGTTGTTCAGCAGATCTTCCAGAGGGATGGCTTCC
AGGCTGTACAGGCACTTGCCTTCCTGCATGTCGTGCAGCTTGATCTTCTCGATCAGGTACTTGGCGTTCT
CTTTGCCGGTGGTCCGGATGATTTCCTCGATCCGCTCGTTGGTCTGCCGGTTCCGCTTCTGCATCTCGTT
GATCATTTTCTGGGCGTCCTTGGAGTTCTTCTCGCGGGCCAGCTCGATAATGATGTCGTTGGGCAGGCCG
TACTTCTTGATGATGGCGTTGATCACTTTGATGCTCTGGATGAAGCTTCTCTTCACGACGGGGCTCAGGA
TGAAGTCGTCCACCAGGGTGGTGGGGATCTCTTTCTGCTGGGACAGGTCCACCTTCTTGGGCACCAGCTT
CAGCCGGTTGAAGATAGCGATCTGGTTGTCGTTGGTGTGCCACAGCTCGTCCAGGATCAGGTTGATGGCC
TTCAGGCTCAGGTTGTGGGTGCCGGTATAGCCCTTCAGATTAGAGATCTGCTCGATCTCTTCCTGGGTCA
GCTCGGAGTTCAGATTGGTCAGTTCTTCCTGGATGTCCTCGCTGCTCTGGTAGATGGTCAGGATCTTGGC
AATCTGATCCAGCAGCTCGGCGTTCTCAATAATCTCTTTCCGGGCGGTAATGTCCTTGATGTCGTGGTAC
ACCTTCAGGTTGGTGAACTCGGGCTTGCCGGTGCTGGTCACTCTGTAGCCCTTAATATCCTCTTCGTTCA
CGAGGATTTCTTTGGCGATCTGCTTCAGGGTGGGCTTCTTCTTCTGCTTGAACACGTTCTCGATGATCTG
GAACTTCTCGTAATATTCCAGCTTCTCGTTCTCGTCCCTGGTGATCACGAGATTGTTCAGGTCGTTCAGG
GCGTTGTACAGGTCGGCGTTGTAGGCGTACTTCACGCTCCGCAGTTCCTCGGGGAAGTAGGTGCAGTGGC
CCATCAGCATCTCGTACCATTCTTTGATGTCCTTCCAGCCGAAGGGGCTGCCCTCGCCAGGTCCCTCATA
GTAGGTCCGCCGGGTTTCCAGCAGGTCGATGTAGGTGTCGATGAAGCTCTGGTCCAGCTGGTGGTAGGCC
TTCTGCACCTTCAGCAGCTGTTTGGCTTCTTTCACGTAGTCGCTGGTCTTGAATCTGTTGATGCTGCCCC
GCACTTCGCCGTCTTTCTTCAGCCGTTCCAGCTGCAGTTCGGCCACGTATTTCTCTTCCAGGGCCTTGCT
GTTCCGGCTGATCTGCTCTTTGGTGGACAGCTCGTTGCCGGTGTCCTCTTCCACCTCGTTCACGTTGTGC
ACGCCTCTTCTCTTGGCCAGGTGCAGCAGGGCGGCAGAGAACTCTTCCTCGCTCAGCTTCTGGCTCAGGC
CCTTCACTCTGGCCTCGTAGGGGTTGATGCCGCTCAGCTCGCTGTGGTCGGTCAGCAGGTTGTAGTCGAA
CAGCAGCTTCTTCACTCTCTGGATTCTATGCCGCCTCCGCCGCTTCAGCCTTCTGGCGCCTCTCTTGCTC
CGCCTGCCCTCGTTGTTTTCCACGTTGGCCTCTTTGAACAGCCGCACGCCGGCATCGATCACGTCCCGTG
TCTCGTAGTCGATGATGCCGTAGCCCACGCTGGTGATGCCGATGTCCAGGCCCAGGATGTAGTTCCGCTT
GGCTGCTGGGACTCCGTGGATACCGACCTTCCGCTTCTTCTTTGGGGCCATGGTGGCACCGGTCATGGTG
GCGCTAGCATAACTTCGTATAAAGTATCCTATACGAAGTTATTTGCCTTAACCCAGAAATTATCACTGTT
ATTCTTTAGAATGGTGCAAAGAATAACTTCGTATAATGTATGCTATACGAAGTTATGAATTCGATACTAG
TCTCGAGTTTATTGCAGCTTATAATGGTTACAAATAAAGCAATAGCATCACAAATTTCACAAATAAAGCA
TTTTTTTCACTGGACCGAGCGGCCGCAGGAACCCCTAGTGATGGAGTTGGCCACTCCCTCTCTGCGCGCT
CGCTCGCTCACTGAGGCCGGGCGACCAAAGGTCGCCCGACGCCCGGGCTTTGCCCGGGCGGCCTCAGTGA
GCGAGCGAGCGCGCAGCTGCCTGCAGGGGCGCCTGATGCGGTATTTTCTCCTTACGCATCTGTGCGGTAT
TTCACACCGCATA
[142 nt withheld, positions 4984-5125]
C
[141 nt withheld, positions 5127-5267]
CCTTTGACGTTGGAGTCCACGTTCTTT
[37 nt withheld, positions 5295-5331]
ACCCTATCTCGGGCTATTCTTTTGATTTATAAGGGATTTTGCCGATTTCGGCCTATTGGTTAAAAAATGA
GCTGATTTAACAAAAATTTAACGCGAATTTTAACAAAATATTAACGTTTACAATTTTATGGTGCACTCTC
AGTACAATCTGCTCTGATGCCGCATAGTTAAGCCAGCCCCGACACCCGCCAACACCCGCTGACGCGCCCT
GACGGGCTTGTCTGCTCCCGGCATCCGCTTACAGACAAGCTGTGACCGTCTCCGGGAGCTGCATGTGTCA
GAGGTTTTCACCGTCATCACCGAAACGCGCGAGACGAAAGGGCCTCGTGATACGCCTATTTTTATAGGTT
AATGTCATGATAATAATGGTTTCTTAGACGTCAGGTGGCACTTTTCGGGGAAATGTGCGCGGAACCCCTA
TTTGTTTATTTTTCTAAATACATTCAAATATGTATCCGCTCATGAGACAATAACCCTGATAAATGCTTCA
ATAATATTGAAAAAGGAAGAGTATGAGTATTCAACATTTCCGTGTCGCCCTTATTCCCTTTTTTGCGGCA
TTTTGCCTTCCTGTTTTTGCTCACCCAGAAACGCTGGTGAAAGTAAAAGATGCTGAAGATCAGTTGGGTG
CACGAGTGGGTTACATCGAACTGGATCTCAACAGCGGTAAGATCCTTGAGAGTTTTCGCCCCGAAGAACG
TTTTCCAATGATGAGCACTTTTAAAGTTCTGCTATGTGGCGCGGTATTATCCCGTATTGACGCCGGGCAA
GAGCAACTCGGTCGCCGCATACACTATTCTCAGAATGACTTGGTTGAGTACTCACCAGTCACAGAAAAGC
ATCTTACGGATGGCATGACAGTAAGAGAATTATGCAGTGCTGCCATAACCATGAGTGATAACACTGCGGC
CAACTTACTTCTGACAACGATCGGAGGACCGAAGGAGCTAACCGCTTTTTTGCACAACATGGGGGATCAT
GTAACTCGCCTTGATCGTTGGGAACCGGAGCTGAATGAAGCCATACCAAACGACGAGCGTGACACCACGA
TGCCTGTAGCAATGGCAACAACGTTGCGCAAACTATTAACTGGCGAACTACTTACTCTAGCTTCCCGGCA
ACAATTAATAGACTGGATGGAGGCGGATAAAGTTGCAGGACCACTTCTGCGCTCGGCCCTTCCGGCTGGC
TGGTTTATTGCTGATAAATCTGGAGCCGGTGAGCGTGGGTCTCGCGGTATCATTGCAGCACTGGGGCCAG
ATGGTAAGCCCTCCCGTATCGTAGTTATCTACACGACGGGGAGTCAGGCAACTATGGATGAACGAAATAG
ACAGATCGCTGAGATAGGTGCCTCACTGATTAAGCATTGGTAACTGTCAGACCAAGTTTACTCATATATA
CTTTAGATTGATTTAAAACTTCATTTTTAATTTAAAAGGATCTAGGTGAAGATCCTTTTTGATAATCTCA
TGACCAAAATCCCTTAACGTGAGTTTTCGTTCCACTGAGCGTCAGACCCCGTAGAAAAGATCAAAGGATC
TTCTTGAGATCCTTTTTTTCTGCGCGTAATCTGCTGCTTGCAAACAAAAAAACCACCGCTACCAGCGGTG
GTTTGTTTGCCGGATCAAGAGCTACCAACTCTTTTTCCGAAGGTAACTGGCTTCAGCAGAGCGCAGATAC
CAAATACTGTCCTTCTAGTGTAGCCGTAGTTAGGCCACCACTTCAAGAACTCTGTAGCACCGCCTACATA
CCTCGCTCTGCTAATCCTGTTACCAGTGGCTGCTGCCAGTGGCGATAAGTCGTGTCTTACCGGGTTGGAC
TCAAGACGATAGTTACCGGATAAGGCGCAGCGGTCGGGCTGAACGGGGGGTTCGTGCACACAGCCCAGCT
TGGAGCGAACGACCTACACCGAACTGAGATACCTACAGCGTGAGCTATGAGAAAGCGCCACGCTTCCCGA
AGGGAGAAAGGCGGACAGGTATCCGGTAAGCGGCAGGGTCGGAACAGGAGAGCGCACGAGGGAGCTTCCA
GGGGGAAACGCCTGGTATCTTTATAGTCCTGTCGGGTTTCGCCACCTCTGACTTGAGCGTCGATTTTTGT
GATGCTCGTCAGGGGGGCGGAGCCTATGGAAAAACGCCAGCAACGCGGCCTTTTTACGGTTCCTGGCCTT
TTGCTGGCCTTTTGCTCACATGT
Features (pLannotate 1.2.2; 22 found; start..end, strand, type, name):
      1..141     -  repeat_region  AAV2 ITR: inverted terminal repeat of adeno-associated virus serotype 2 inverted
    156..396     +  promoter       U6 promoter: RNA polymerase III promoter for human U6 snRNA
    425..500     +  misc_RNA       Sa gRNA scaffold: guide RNA scaffold for the Staphylococcus aureus CRISPR/Cas9 system
    521..824     +  enhancer       CMV enhancer: human cytomegalovirus immediate early enhancer
    825..1028    +  promoter       CMV promoter: human cytomegalovirus (CMV) immediate early promoter
   1109..1142    +  protein_bind   lox2272: Cre-mediated recombination occurs in the 8-bp core sequence (GGATACTT). lox2272 sites are compatible with each other, but incompatible with loxP or loxN sites (Lee and Saito, 1988). Cre recombinase
   1143..1192    -  intron         β-globin intron (fragment): internally truncated intron from human β-globin
   1193..1226    +  protein_bind   loxP: Cre-mediated recombination occurs in the 8-bp core sequence (GCATACAT). Cre recombinase
   1277..1324    -  CDS            nucleoplasmin NLS: bipartite nuclear localization signal from nucleoplasmin
   1325..4480    -  CDS            cas9: CAS9_STAAU - Experimental evidence at protein level: Swiss-Prot protein existence level 1. CRISPR (clustered regularly interspaced short palindromic repeat) is an adaptive immune system that provides protection against mobile genetic elements (viruses, transposable elements and conjugative plasmids). CRISPR clusters contain spacers, sequences complementary to antecedent mobile elements, and target invading nucleic acids. CRISPR clusters are transcribed and processed into CRISPR RNA (crRNA). In type II CRISPR systems correct processing of pre-crRNA requires a trans- encoded small RNA (tracrRNA)
   4559..4592    -  protein_bind   lox2272: Cre-mediated recombination occurs in the 8-bp core sequence (GGATACTT). lox2272 sites are compatible with each other, but incompatible with loxP or loxN sites (Lee and Saito, 1988). Cre recombinase
   4593..4642    -  intron         β-globin intron (fragment): internally truncated intron from human β-globin
   4643..4676    -  protein_bind   loxP: Cre-mediated recombination occurs in the 8-bp core sequence (GCATACAT). Cre recombinase
   4697..4772    +  polyA_signal   SV40 poly(A) signal (fragment): SV40 polyadenylation signal
   4787..4927    +  repeat_region  AAV2 ITR: inverted terminal repeat of adeno-associated virus serotype 2 inverted
   4932..4983    -  misc_feature   bom (fragment): basis of mobility region from pBR322
   5002..5382    +  rep_origin     M13 ori (sequence partly withheld): M13 bacteriophage origin of replication; arrow indicates direction of (+) strand synthesis
   5458..5507    -  misc_feature   bom (fragment): basis of mobility region from pBR322
   5609..5644    -  CDS            rop (fragment): Rop protein, which maintains plasmids at low copy number; rop
   5739..5843    +  promoter       AmpR promoter: bla
   5844..6704    +  CDS            AmpR: β-lactamase; bla; confers resistance to ampicillin, carbenicillin, and related antibiotics
   6875..7463    +  rep_origin     ori: high-copy-number ColE1/pMB1/pBR322/pUC origin of replication
