>Addgene plasmid #113692 | pJEP315-pAAV-U6SaCas9gRNA(CREB)-CMV-SaCas9-DIO-pA | addgene full sequence | sequence record 229557 | Addgene NGS Result
ACGTGACGTAGAAAGTAATAATTTCTTGGGTAGTTTGCAGTTTTAAAATTATGTTTTAAAATGGACTATC
ATATGCTTACCGTAACTTGAAAGTATTTCGATTTCTTGGCTTTATATATCTTGTGGAAAGGACGAAACAC
CGGAGCAGACAACCAGCAGAGGTTTTAGTACTCTGGAAACAGAATCTACTAAAACAAGGCAAAATGCCGT
GTTTATCTCGTCAACTTGTTGGCGAGATTTTTACGCGTGGAGTTCCGCGTTACATAACTTACGGTAAATG
GCCCGCCTGGCTGACCGCCCAACGACCCCCGCCCATTGACGTCAATAATGACGTATGTTCCCATAGTAAC
GCCAATAGGGACTTTCCATTGACGTCAATGGGTGGAGTATTTACGGTAAACTGCCCACTTGGCAGTACAT
CAAGTGTATCATATGCCAAGTACGCCCCCTATTGACGTCAATGACGGTAAATGGCCCGCCTGGCATTATG
CCCAGTACATGACCTTATGGGACTTTCCTACTTGGCAGTACATCTACGTATTAGTCATCGCTATTACCAT
GGTGATGCGGTTTTGGCAGTACATCAATGGGCGTGGATAGCGGTTTGACTCACGGGGATTTCCAAGTCTC
CACCCCATTGACGTCAATGGGAGTTTGTTTTGGCACCAAAATCAACGGGACTTTCCAAAATGTCGTAACA
ACTCCGCCCCATTGACGCAAATGGGCGGTAGGCGTGTACGGTGGGAGGTCTATATAAGCAGAGCTCGTTT
AGTGAACCGTCAGATCGCCTGGAGACGCCATCCACGCTGTTTTGACCTCCATAGAAGACACCGGTCGACT
CCGGAATAACTTCGTATAGGATACTTTATACGAAGTTATGCAGAATGGTAGCTGGATTGTAGCTGCTATT
AGCAATATGAAACCTCTTAATAACTTCGTATAGCATACATTATACGAAGTTATGGCGCGCCTTACTTGTG
AATTCCTAGGCCAGCTATCTAGATATCGGATCCCTTTTTCTTTTTTGCCTGGCCGGCCTTTTTCGTGGCC
GCCGGCCTTTTGCCCTTTTTGATGATCTGAGGGTGCTTCTTAGATTTCACTTCATACAGGTTGCCCAGAA
TGTCTGTGCTGTACTTCTTAATGCTCTGGGTCTTGGAGGCGATTGTCTTAATGATCCTGGGGGGCCTCTT
GTCGTTCATGTTTTCCAGGTACTCGCGGTAGGTGATGTCGATCATGTTCACTTCGATCCGGTTCAGCAGG
TCGTTGTTCACGCCGATCACTCTATACAGCTCGCCGTTGATCTTGATCAGATCGTTGTTGTAGAAGGAGG
CGATAAACTCGGCCTGGTTGCTGATCTTCTTCAGCTTCTTAGCTTCCTCATAGCACTTGCTATTCACTTC
GTAGTAGTTTTCTTTTTTGATCACATCCAGATTCTTCACGGTCACGAACTTGTACACGCCATTGTCCAGG
TACACGTCGAATCTGTAGGGCTTCAGGGACAGCTTCACGACCTTGTTTCTGCTGTTGGGGTAGTCGTCGG
TGATGTCCAGATGGGCGTTCAGTTTGTTGCCGTAATACTTAATCTTCTTGATCACGGGGCCGTTGTCCTT
TTTGGAGTACTTGGTCAGGTAGTTCCCGGTTTCCTCGTAGTACTTGTACAGGGGATTCTTCTCGTCGCCG
TACTGTTCCATAATCAGCTTCAGTTTCTGGTAGGTCTGGGGGTCGTGGTGGTACATCAGCAGCTTTTCGG
GGCTCTTGTTGATCAGCTTTTTCAGCTTGTCATTGTCCTTGTCGTACAGGCCGTTCAGATTGTTCACGAT
CAGGGTGTTGCCCTTGTCGTCCTTCCGGGTGGAGTACAGGGTGTCGTTAATCAGCTCTCTATTAGGCTTC
TTGTCCACCCGGTGGCTGTACTTGTAGTCCTTGAAGTCCTTAATGTGCTTGATCTGGTGGGGGGTGATGA
AGATCTCTTTGTACTCCTGCTCGGTTTCGATCTCGGGCATGCTCTCGGCCTGCTTTTCCTCGAACATCTG
GTTTTCCATCACTTTTTTGGCCTTGTCCAGTTTCTTCCACTCTTTGAAGATGAAATCGGCGTTGGCAATG
ATCAGGGCGTCCTCGGCGTGGTGCTTGTACCCCTTGTTCCGCTCTTTCTTAAACTTCCACTTCCGCCGCA
GAAAGCTGGTGAAGCCGCCATTGATGGACTTCACTTTCACGTCCAGGTTGTTCACTCTGAAGTAGCTCCG
CAGCAGGTTCATCAGGCCTCTGGTGGCGTATCTGGTATCCACCAGGTTCCGGTTGATGAAGTCTTTCTGC
ACGGAGAACCTGTTGATGTCCCGTTCTTCCAGCAGATACTCTTTCTTGGTCTTGCTGATTCTGCCCTTGC
CCTTGGCCAGATTCAGGATGTGCTTCTTGAAGGTTTCGTAGCTGATCTTGCTGTCGCTGCTGCTCAGGTA
CTGGAATGGGGTCCGGTTGCCCTTCTTGCTGTTTTCTTCCTGCTTCACGAGCACCTTGTTGTTGAAGCTG
TTGTCGAAGGACACGCTTCTGGGGATGATGTGGTCCACCTCATAGTTGAAGGGGTTGTTCAGCAGATCTT
CCAGAGGGATGGCTTCCAGGCTGTACAGGCACTTGCCTTCCTGCATGTCGTGCAGCTTGATCTTCTCGAT
CAGGTACTTGGCGTTCTCTTTGCCGGTGGTCCGGATGATTTCCTCGATCCGCTCGTTGGTCTGCCGGTTC
CGCTTCTGCATCTCGTTGATCATTTTCTGGGCGTCCTTGGAGTTCTTCTCGCGGGCCAGCTCGATAATGA
TGTCGTTGGGCAGGCCGTACTTCTTGATGATGGCGTTGATCACTTTGATGCTCTGGATGAAGCTTCTCTT
CACGACGGGGCTCAGGATGAAGTCGTCCACCAGGGTGGTGGGGATCTCTTTCTGCTGGGACAGGTCCACC
TTCTTGGGCACCAGCTTCAGCCGGTTGAAGATAGCGATCTGGTTGTCGTTGGTGTGCCACAGCTCGTCCA
GGATCAGGTTGATGGCCTTCAGGCTCAGGTTGTGGGTGCCGGTATAGCCCTTCAGATTAGAGATCTGCTC
GATCTCTTCCTGGGTCAGCTCGGAGTTCAGATTGGTCAGTTCTTCCTGGATGTCCTCGCTGCTCTGGTAG
ATGGTCAGGATCTTGGCAATCTGATCCAGCAGCTCGGCGTTCTCAATAATCTCTTTCCGGGCGGTAATGT
CCTTGATGTCGTGGTACACCTTCAGGTTGGTGAACTCGGGCTTGCCGGTGCTGGTCACTCTGTAGCCCTT
AATATCCTCTTCGTTCACGAGGATTTCTTTGGCGATCTGCTTCAGGGTGGGCTTCTTCTTCTGCTTGAAC
ACGTTCTCGATGATCTGGAACTTCTCGTAATATTCCAGCTTCTCGTTCTCGTCCCTGGTGATCACGAGAT
TGTTCAGGTCGTTCAGGGCGTTGTACAGGTCGGCGTTGTAGGCGTACTTCACGCTCCGCAGTTCCTCGGG
GAAGTAGGTGCAGTGGCCCATCAGCATCTCGTACCATTCTTTGATGTCCTTCCAGCCGAAGGGGCTGCCC
TCGCCAGGTCCCTCATAGTAGGTCCGCCGGGTTTCCAGCAGGTCGATGTAGGTGTCGATGAAGCTCTGGT
CCAGCTGGTGGTAGGCCTTCTGCACCTTCAGCAGCTGTTTGGCTTCTTTCACGTAGTCGCTGGTCTTGAA
TCTGTTGATGCTGCCCCGCACTTCGCCGTCTTTCTTCAGCCGTTCCAGCTGCAGTTCGGCCACGTATTTC
TCTTCCAGGGCCTTGCTGTTCCGGCTGATCTGCTCTTTGGTGGACAGCTCGTTGCCGGTGTCCTCTTCCA
CCTCGTTCACGTTGTGCACGCCTCTTCTCTTGGCCAGGTGCAGCAGGGCGGCAGAGAACTCTTCCTCGCT
CAGCTTCTGGCTCAGGCCCTTCACTCTGGCCTCGTAGGGGTTGATGCCGCTCAGCTCGCTGTGGTCGGTC
AGCAGGTTGTAGTCGAACAGCAGCTTCTTCACTCTCTGGATTCTATGCCGCCTCCGCCGCTTCAGCCTTC
TGGCGCCTCTCTTGCTCCGCCTGCCCTCGTTGTTTTCCACGTTGGCCTCTTTGAACAGCCGCACGCCGGC
ATCGATCACGTCCCGTGTCTCGTAGTCGATGATGCCGTAGCCCACGCTGGTGATGCCGATGTCCAGGCCC
AGGATGTAGTTCCGCTTGGCTGCTGGGACTCCGTGGATACCGACCTTCCGCTTCTTCTTTGGGGCCATGG
TGGCACCGGTCATGGTGGCGCTAGCATAACTTCGTATAAAGTATCCTATACGAAGTTATTTGCCTTAACC
CAGAAATTATCACTGTTATTCTTTAGAATGGTGCAAAGAATAACTTCGTATAATGTATGCTATACGAAGT
TATGAATTCGATACTAGTCTCGAGTTTATTGCAGCTTATAATGGTTACAAATAAAGCAATAGCATCACAA
ATTTCACAAATAAAGCATTTTTTTCACTGGACCGAGCGGCCGCAGGAACCCCTAGTGATGGAGTTGGCCA
CTCCCTCTCTGCGCGCTCGCTCGCTCACTGAGGCCGGGCGACCAAAGGTCGCCCGACGCCCGGGCTTTGC
CCGGGCGGCCTCAGTGAGCGAGCGAGCGCGCAGCTGCCTGCAGGGGCGCCTGATGCGGTATTTTCTCCTT
ACGCATCTGTGCGGTATTTCACACCGCATA
[95 nt withheld, positions 4721-4815]
T
[46 nt withheld, positions 4817-4862]
C
[141 nt withheld, positions 4864-5004]
CCTTTGACGTTGGAGTCCACGTTCTTT
[37 nt withheld, positions 5032-5068]
ACTCTATCTCGGGCTATTCTTTTGATTTATAAGGGATTTTGCCGATTTCGGTCTATTGGTTAAAAAATGA
GCTGATTTAACAAAAATTTAACGCGAATTTTAACAAAATATTAACGTTTACAATTTTATGGTGCACTCTC
AGTACAATCTGCTCTGATGCCGCATAGTTAAGCCAGCCCCGACACCCGCCAACACCCGCTGACGCGCCCT
GACGGGCTTGTCTGCTCCCGGCATCCGCTTACAGACAAGCTGTGACCGTCTCCGGGAGCTGCATGTGTCA
GAGGTTTTCACCGTCATCACCGAAACGCGCGAGACGAAAGGGCCTCGTGATACGCCTATTTTTATAGGTT
AATGTCATGATAATAATGGTTTCTTAGACGTCAGGTGGCACTTTTCGGGGAAATGTGCGCGGAACCCCTA
TTTGTTTATTTTTCTAAATACATTCAAATATGTATCCGCTCATGAGACAATAACCCTGATAAATGCTTCA
ATAATATTGAAAAAGGAAGAGTATGAGTATTCAACATTTCCGTGTCGCCCTTATTCCCTTTTTTGCGGCA
TTTTGCCTTCCTGTTTTTGCTCACCCAGAAACGCTGGTGAAAGTAAAAGATGCTGAAGATCAGTTGGGTG
CACGAGTGGGTTACATCGAACTGGATCTCAACAGCGGTAAGATCCTTGAGAGTTTTCGCCCCGAAGAACG
TTTTCCAATGATGAGCACTTTTAAAGTTCTGCTATGTGGCGCGGTATTATCCCGTATTGACGCCGGGCAA
GAGCAACTCGGTCGCCGCATACACTATTCTCAGAATGACTTGGTTGAGTACTCACCAGTCACAGAAAAGC
ATCTTACGGATGGCATGACAGTAAGAGAATTATGCAGTGCTGCCATAACCATGAGTGATAACACTGCGGC
CAACTTACTTCTGACAACGATCGGAGGACCGAAGGAGCTAACCGCTTTTTTGCACAACATGGGGGATCAT
GTAACTCGCCTTGATCGTTGGGAACCGGAGCTGAATGAAGCCATACCAAACGACGAGCGTGACACCACGA
TGCCTGTAGCAATGGCAACAACGTTGCGCAAACTATTAACTGGCGAACTACTTACTCTAGCTTCCCGGCA
ACAATTAATAGACTGGATGGAGGCGGATAAAGTTGCAGGACCACTTCTGCGCTCGGCCCTTCCGGCTGGC
TGGTTTATTGCTGATAAATCTGGAGCCGGTGAGCGTGGGTCTCGCGGTATCATTGCAGCACTGGGGCCAG
ATGGTAAGCCCTCCCGTATCGTAGTTATCTACACGACGGGGAGTCAGGCAACTATGGATGAACGAAATAG
ACAGATCGCTGAGATAGGTGCCTCACTGATTAAGCATTGGTAACTGTCAGACCAAGTTTACTCATATATA
CTTTAGATTGATTTAAAACTTCATTTTTAATTTAAAAGGATCTAGGTGAAGATCCTTTTTGATAATCTCA
TGACCAAAATCCCTTAACGTGAGTTTTCGTTCCACTGAGCGTCAGACCCCGTAGAAAAGATCAAAGGATC
TTCTTGAGATCCTTTTTTTCTGCGCGTAATCTGCTGCTTGCAAACAAAAAAACCACCGCTACCAGCGGTG
GTTTGTTTGCCGGATCAAGAGCTACCAACTCTTTTTCCGAAGGTAACTGGCTTCAGCAGAGCGCAGATAC
CAAATACTGTTCTTCTAGTGTAGCCGTAGTTAGGCCACCACTTCAAGAACTCTGTAGCACCGCCTACATA
CCTCGCTCTGCTAATCCTGTTACCAGTGGCTGCTGCCAGTGGCGATAAGTCGTGTCTTACCGGGTTGGAC
TCAAGACGATAGTTACCGGATAAGGCGCAGCGGTCGGGCTGAACGGGGGGTTCGTGCACACAGCCCAGCT
TGGAGCGAACGACCTACACCGAACTGAGATACCTACAGCGTGAGCTATGAGAAAGCGCCACGCTTCCCGA
AGGGAGAAAGGCGGACAGGTATCCGGTAAGCGGCAGGGTCGGAACAGGAGAGCGCACGAGGGAGCTTCCA
GGGGGAAACGCCTGGTATCTTTATAGTCCTGTCGGGTTTCGCCACCTCTGACTTGAGCGTCGATTTTTGT
GATGCTCGTCAGGGGGGCGGAGCCTATGGAAAAACGCCAGCAACGCGGCCTTTTTACGGTTCCTGGCCTT
TTGCTGGCCTTTTGCTCACATGTCCTGCAGGCAGCTGCGCGCTCGCTCGCTCACTGAGGCCGCCCGGGCG
TCGGGCGACCTTTGGTCGCCCGGCCTCAGTGAGCGAGCGAGCGCGCAGAGAGGGAGTGGCCAACTCCATC
ACTAGGGGTTCCTGCGGCCGCACGCGTGAGGGCCTATTTCCCATGATTCCTTCATATTTGCATATACGAT
ACAAGGCTGTTAGAGAGATAATTGGAATTAATTTGACTGTAAACACAAAGATATTAGTACAAAAT
Features (pLannotate 1.2.2; 23 found; start..end, strand, type, name):
    162..237     +  misc_RNA       Sa gRNA scaffold: guide RNA scaffold for the Staphylococcus aureus CRISPR/Cas9 system
    258..561     +  enhancer       CMV enhancer: human cytomegalovirus immediate early enhancer
    562..765     +  promoter       CMV promoter: human cytomegalovirus (CMV) immediate early promoter
    846..879     +  protein_bind   lox2272: Cre-mediated recombination occurs in the 8-bp core sequence (GGATACTT). lox2272 sites are compatible with each other, but incompatible with loxP or loxN sites (Lee and Saito, 1988). Cre recombinase
    880..929     -  intron         β-globin intron (fragment): internally truncated intron from human β-globin
    930..963     +  protein_bind   loxP: Cre-mediated recombination occurs in the 8-bp core sequence (GCATACAT). Cre recombinase
   1014..1061    -  CDS            nucleoplasmin NLS: bipartite nuclear localization signal from nucleoplasmin
   1062..4217    -  CDS            cas9: CAS9_STAAU - Experimental evidence at protein level: Swiss-Prot protein existence level 1. CRISPR (clustered regularly interspaced short palindromic repeat) is an adaptive immune system that provides protection against mobile genetic elements (viruses, transposable elements and conjugative plasmids). CRISPR clusters contain spacers, sequences complementary to antecedent mobile elements, and target invading nucleic acids. CRISPR clusters are transcribed and processed into CRISPR RNA (crRNA). In type II CRISPR systems correct processing of pre-crRNA requires a trans- encoded small RNA (tracrRNA)
   4296..4329    -  protein_bind   lox2272: Cre-mediated recombination occurs in the 8-bp core sequence (GGATACTT). lox2272 sites are compatible with each other, but incompatible with loxP or loxN sites (Lee and Saito, 1988). Cre recombinase
   4330..4379    -  intron         β-globin intron (fragment): internally truncated intron from human β-globin
   4380..4413    -  protein_bind   loxP: Cre-mediated recombination occurs in the 8-bp core sequence (GCATACAT). Cre recombinase
   4434..4509    +  polyA_signal   SV40 poly(A) signal (fragment): SV40 polyadenylation signal
   4524..4664    +  repeat_region  AAV2 ITR: inverted terminal repeat of adeno-associated virus serotype 2 inverted
   4669..4720    -  misc_feature   bom (fragment): basis of mobility region from pBR322
   4739..5194    +  rep_origin     f1 ori (sequence partly withheld): f1 bacteriophage origin of replication; arrow indicates direction of (+) strand synthesis
   5195..5244    -  misc_feature   bom (fragment): basis of mobility region from pBR322
   5346..5381    -  CDS            rop (fragment): Rop protein, which maintains plasmids at low copy number; rop
   5476..5580    +  promoter       AmpR promoter: bla
   5581..6441    +  CDS            AmpR: β-lactamase; bla; confers resistance to ampicillin, carbenicillin, and related antibiotics
   6612..7200    +  rep_origin     ori: high-copy-number ColE1/pMB1/pBR322/pUC origin of replication
   7273..7300    +  repeat_region  AAV2 ITR (fragment): inverted terminal repeat of adeno-associated virus serotype 2 inverted
   7329..7356    +  repeat_region  AAV2 ITR (fragment): inverted terminal repeat of adeno-associated virus serotype 2 inverted
   7406..133     +  promoter       U6 promoter (across the origin): RNA polymerase III promoter for human U6 snRNA
