[The description below was written by a language model from this plasmid's Addgene catalogue record and pLannotate feature annotations shown in this document.]
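Description:
pJEP315-pAAV-U6SaCas9gRNA(CREB)-CMV-SaCas9-DIO-pA is an all-in-one AAV transfer plasmid of about 7.5 kb for Cre-dependent CRISPR editing of the CREB gene, catalogued as a mouse-targeting vector. It is built on a commercial AAV backbone and is maintained in bacteria at high copy through a ColE1/pUC-type origin with ampicillin resistance. A filamentous phage (f1/M13) origin is also present. AAV2 inverted terminal repeats flank the payload so that it can be packaged into recombinant AAV particles. The depositor sequence shows two full ITRs. The sequencing-derived record, 11 nt shorter, annotates the upstream ITR only as fragments, which may reflect the difficulty of reading through these repeats or a partial deletion.

Between the ITRs sit two expression units. A human U6 RNA polymerase III promoter drives a guide RNA consisting of a CREB-targeting spacer fused to the Staphylococcus aureus Cas9 scaffold, so the guide is expressed constitutively. Downstream, the CMV enhancer and promoter face an SaCas9 coding sequence placed in the antisense orientation, followed by a short SV40 polyadenylation signal. The catalogue lists nuclear localization signals at both ends of SaCas9; the feature tables annotate only the C-terminal nucleoplasmin NLS.

The inverted nuclease is bracketed by paired lox2272 and loxP sites in opposing orientations, the DIO (double-floxed inverted orientation) arrangement. Cre recombination flips the cassette into the sense orientation and then excises a site of each pair, locking it in place. Nuclease expression, and therefore editing, is thus restricted to Cre-expressing cells. The associated work describes using this system for regulated genome editing in neurons in vivo.
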