Addgene plasmid #113692: pJEP315-pAAV-U6SaCas9gRNA(CREB)-CMV-SaCas9-DIO-pA
Purpose: U6 SaCas9 gRNA expression cassette containing a gRNA targeting the CREB gene, followed by a CMV driven inverted SaCas9. SaCas9 is floxed to render the system cre-dependent.
Depositing lab: Jonathan Ploski. Depositing organization: University of Texas at Dallas. Publication: The Development of an AAV-Based CRISPR SaCas9 Genome Editing System That Can Be Delivered to Neurons in vivo and Regulated via Doxycycline and Cre-Recombinase. Kumar N, Stanford W, de Solis C, Aradhana, Abraham ND, Dao TJ, Thaseen S, Sairavi A, Gonzalez CU, Ploski JE. Front Mol Neurosci. 2018 Nov 13;11:413. doi: 10.3389/fnmol.2018.00413. eCollection 2018. PubMed 30483052.
Backbone
  Vector backbone: AAV
  Backbone manufacturer: Agilent Technologies
  Total vector size (bp): 7524
  Vector type: Mouse Targeting, AAV, Cre/Lox, CRISPR
Growth in bacteria
  Bacterial resistance: Ampicillin, 100 μg/mL
  Growth temperature: 37°C
  Growth strain: NEB Stable
  Copy number: High Copy
Gene/Insert 1
  Gene/Insert name: SaCas9
  Entrez Gene: NEWENTRY
  Tag / fusion protein: NLS (N terminal on insert); NLS (C terminal on insert)
Gene/Insert 2
  Gene/Insert name: SaCas9 gRNA Cassette
  Entrez Gene: NEWENTRY
Resource information
  A portion of this plasmid was derived from a plasmid made by: pX601-AAV-CMV::NLS-SaCas9-NLS-3xHA-bGHpA;U6::BsaI-sgRNA from Feng Zhang plasmid #61591, Cre-Lox sites from Karl Deisseroth, pAAV-Ef1a-DIO EYFP plasmid #27056.
Terms and licenses: Academic/Nonprofit Terms; Industry Terms: Not Available to Industry
Depositor comments: CREB gRNA sequence: GGAGCAGACAACCAGCAGAG
How to cite: pJEP315-pAAV-U6SaCas9gRNA(CREB)-CMV-SaCas9-DIO-pA was a gift from Jonathan Ploski (Addgene plasmid # 113692 ; http://n2t.net/addgene:113692 ; RRID:Addgene_113692)
